>Addgene plasmid #49185 | pFA6a-G9-5FLAG-hphMX6 | depositor full sequence | sequence record 72612 | pFA6a-G9-5FLAG-hphMX6 sequence 4555 bps
GAACGCGGCCGCCAGCTGAAGCTTCGTACGCTGCAGGTCGACGGATCCCCGGGGGAGGTGGAGGTGGAGG
TGGAGGTTTAATTAATCATATGGACTACAAGGACGACGATGACAAGGATTACAAAGATGACGACGATAAG
CTTATGGACTACAAGGACGACGATGACAAGGATTACAAAGATGACGACGATAAGCTTATGGACTACAAGG
ACGACGATGACAAGCATATGGGCGCGCCACTTCTAAATAAGCGAATTTCTTATGATTTATGATTTTTATT
ATTAAATAAGTTATAAAAAAAATAAGTGTATACAAATTTTAAAGTGACTCTTAGGTTTTAAAACGAAAAT
TCTTATTCTTGAGTAACTCTTTCCTGTAGGTCAGGTTGCTTTCTCAGGTATAGTATGAGGTCGCTCTTAT
TGACCACACCTCTACCGGCAGATCCGCTAGGGATAACAGGGTAATATAGATCTGTTTAGCTTGCCTCGTC
CCCGCCGGGTCACCCGGCCAGCGACATGGAGGCCCAGAATACCCTCCTTGACAGTCTTGACGTGCGCAGC
TCAGGGGCATGATGTGACTGTCGCCCGTACATTTAGCCCATACATCCCCATGTATAATCATTTGCATCCA
TACATTTTGATGGCCGCACGGCGCGAAGCAAAAATTACGGCTCCTCGCTGCAGACCTGCGAGCAGGGAAA
CGCTCCCCTCACAGACGCGTTGAATTGTCCCCACGCCGCGCCCCTGTAGAGAAATATAAAAGGTTAGGAT
TTGCCACTGAGGTTCTTCTTTCATATACTTCCTTTTAAAATCTTGCTAGGATACAGTTCTCACATCACAT
CCGAACATAAACAACCATGGGTAAAAAGCCTGAACTCACCGCGACGTCTGTCGAGAAGTTTCTGATCGAA
AAGTTCGACAGCGTCTCCGACCTGATGCAGCTCTCGGAGGGCGAAGAATCTCGTGCTTTCAGCTTCGATG
TAGGAGGGCGTGGATATGTCCTGCGGGTAAATAGCTGCGCCGATGGTTTCTACAAAGATCGTTATGTTTA
TCGGCACTTTGCATCGGCCGCGCTCCCGATTCCGGAAGTGCTTGACATTGGGGAATTCAGCGAGAGCCTG
ACCTATTGCATCTCCCGCCGTGCACAGGGTGTCACGTTGCAAGACCTGCCTGAAACCGAACTGCCCGCTG
TTCTGCAGCCGGTCGCGGAGGCCATGGATGCGATCGCTGCGGCCGATCTTAGCCAGACGAGCGGGTTCGG
CCCATTCGGACCGCAAGGAATCGGTCAATACACTACATGGCGTGATTTCATATGCGCGATTGCTGATCCC
CATGTGTATCACTGGCAAACTGTGATGGACGACACCGTCAGTGCGTCCGTCGCGCAGGCTCTCGATGAGC
TGATGCTTTGGGCCGAGGACTGCCCCGAAGTCCGGCACCTCGTGCACGCGGATTTCGGCTCCAACAATGT
CCTGACGGACAATGGCCGCATAACAGCGGTCATTGACTGGAGCGAGGCGATGTTCGGGGATTCCCAATAC
GAGGTCGCCAACATCTTCTTCTGGAGGCCGTGGTTGGCTTGTATGGAGCAGCAGACGCGCTACTTCGAGC
GGAGGCATCCGGAGCTTGCAGGATCGCCGCGGCTCCGGGCGTATATGCTCCGCATTGGTCTTGACCAACT
CTATCAGAGCTTGGTTGACGGCAATTTCGATGATGCAGCTTGGGCGCAGGGTCGATGCGACGCAATCGTC
CGATCCGGAGCCGGGACTGTCGGGCGTACACAAATCGCCCGCAGAAGCGCGGCCGTCTGGACCGATGGCT
GTGTAGAAGTACTCGCCGATAGTGGAAACCGACGCCCCAGCACTCGTCCGAGGGCAAAGGAATAATCAGT
ACTGACAATAAAAAGATTCTTGTTTTCAAGAACTTGTCATTTGTATAGTTTTTTTATATTGTAGTTGTTC
TATTTTAATCAAATGTTAGCGTGATTTATATTTTTTTTCGCCTCGACATCATCTGCCCAGATGCGAAGTT
AAGTGCGCAGAAAGTAATATCATGCGTCAATCGTATGTGAATGCTGGTCGCTATACTGCTGTCGATTCGA
TACTAACGCCGCCATCCAGTTTAAACGAGCTCGAATTCATCGATGATATCAGATCCACTAGTGGCCTATG
CGGCCGCGGATCTGCCGGTCTCCCTATAGTGAGTCGTATTAATTTCGATAAGCCAGGTTAACCTGCATTA
ATGAATCGGCCAACGCGCGGGGAGAGGCGGTTTGCGTATTGGGCGCTCTTCCGCTTCCTCGCTCACTGAC
TCGCTGCGCTCGGTCGTTCGGCTGCGGCGAGCGGTATCAGCTCACTCAAAGGCGGTAATACGGTTATCCA
CAGAATCAGGGGATAACGCAGGAAAGAACATGTGAGCAAAAGGCCAGCAAAAGGCCAGGAACCGTAAAAA
GGCCGCGTTGCTGGCGTTTTTCCATAGGCTCCGCCCCCCTGACGAGCATCACAAAAATCGACGCTCAAGT
CAGAGGTGGCGAAACCCGACAGGACTATAAAGATACCAGGCGTTTCCCCCTGGAAGCTCCCTCGTGCGCT
CTCCTGTTCCGACCCTGCCGCTTACCGGATACCTGTCCGCCTTTCTCCCTTCGGGAAGCGTGGCGCTTTC
TCAATGCTCACGCTGTAGGTATCTCAGTTCGGTGTAGGTCGTTCGCTCCAAGCTGGGCTGTGTGCACGAA
CCCCCCGTTCAGCCCGACCGCTGCGCCTTATCCGGTAACTATCGTCTTGAGTCCAACCCGGTAAGACACG
ACTTATCGCCACTGGCAGCAGCCACTGGTAACAGGATTAGCAGAGCGAGGTATGTAGGCGGTGCTACAGA
GTTCTTGAAGTGGTGGCCTAACTACGGCTACACTAGAAGGACAGTATTTGGTATCTGCGCTCTGCTGAAG
CCAGTTACCTTCGGAAAAAGAGTTGGTAGCTCTTGATCCGGCAAACAAACCACCGCTGGTAGCGGTGGTT
TTTTTGTTTGCAAGCAGCAGATTACGCGCAGAAAAAAAGGATCTCAAGAAGATCCTTTGATCTTTTCTAC
GGGGTCTGACGCTCAGTGGAACGAAAACTCACGTTAAGGGATTTTGGTCATGAGATTATCAAAAAGGATC
TTCACCTAGATCCTTTTAAATTAAAAATGAAGTTTTAAATCAATCTAAAGTATATATGAGTAAACTTGGT
CTGACAGTTACCAATGCTTAATCAGTGAGGCACCTATCTCAGCGATCTGTCTATTTCGTTCATCCATAGT
TGCCTGACTCCCCGTCGTGTAGATAACTACGATACGGGAGGGCTTACCATCTGGCCCCAGTGCTGCAATG
ATACCGCGAGACCCACGCTCACCGGCTCCAGATTTATCAGCAATAAACCAGCCAGCCGGAAGGGCCGAGC
GCAGAAGTGGTCCTGCAACTTTATCCGCCTCCATCCAGTCTATTAATTGTTGCCGGGAAGCTAGAGTAAG
TAGTTCGCCAGTTAATAGTTTGCGCAACGTTGTTGCCATTGCTACAGGCATCGTGGTGTCACGCTCGTCG
TTTGGTATGGCTTCATTCAGCTCCGGTTCCCAACGATCAAGGCGAGTTACATGATCCCCCATGTTGTGCA
AAAAAGCGGTTAGCTCCTTCGGTCCTCCGATCGTTGTCAGAAGTAAGTTGGCCGCAGTGTTATCACTCAT
GGTTATGGCAGCACTGCATAATTCTCTTACTGTCATGCCATCCGTAAGATGCTTTTCTGTGACTGGTGAG
TACTCAACCAAGTCATTCTGAGAATAGTGTATGCGGCGACCGAGTTGCTCTTGCCCGGCGTCAATACGGG
ATAATACCGCGCCACATAGCAGAACTTTAAAAGTGCTCATCATTGGAAAACGTTCTTCGGGGCGAAAACT
CTCAAGGATCTTACCGCTGTTGAGATCCAGTTCGATGTAACCCACTCGTGCACCCAACTGATCTTCAGCA
TCTTTTACTTTCACCAGCGTTTCTGGGTGAGCAAAAACAGGAAGGCAAAATGCCGCAAAAAAGGGAATAA
GGGCGACACGGAAATGTTGAATACTCATACTCTTCCTTTTTCAATATTATTGAAGCATTTATCAGGGTTA
TTGTCTCATGAGCGGATACATATTTGAATGTATTTAGAAAAATAAACAAATAGGGGTTCCGCGCACATTT
CCCCGAAAAGTGCCACCTGACGTCTAAGAAACCATTATTATCATGACATTAACCTATAAAAATAGGCGTA
TCACGAGGCCCTTTCGTCTCGCGCGTTTCGGTGATGACGGTGAAAACCTCTGACACATGCAGCTCCCGGA
GACGGTCACAGCTTGTCTGTAAGCGGATGCCGGGAGCAGACAAGCCCGTCAGGGCGCGTCAGCGGGTGTT
GGCGGGTGTCGGGGCTGGCTTAACTATGCGGCATCAGAGCAGATTGTACTGAGAGTGCACCATATGGACA
TATTGTCGTTAGAACGCGGCTACAATTAATACATAACCTTATGTATCATACACATACGATTTAGGTGACA
CTATA
Features (pLannotate 1.2.2; 11 found; start..end, strand, type, name):
     93..224     +  CDS            5xFLAG: five tandem FLAG® epitope tags
    251..438     +  terminator     ADH1 terminator: S. cerevisiae ADH1; transcription terminator for the S. cerevisiae alcohol dehydrogenase 1 (ADH1) gene
    513..2088    +  gene           hphMX6: yeast selectable marker conferring hygromycin resistance
   2193..2211    -  promoter       T7 promoter: promoter for bacteriophage T7 RNA polymerase
   2233..2286    -  CDS            lacI (fragment): lac repressor; lacI; The lac repressor binds to the lac operator to inhibit transcription in E. coli. This inhibition can be relieved by adding lactose or isopropyl-β-D-thiogalactopyranoside (IPTG).
   2469..3057    -  rep_origin     ori: high-copy-number ColE1/pMB1/pBR322/pUC origin of replication
   3228..4088    -  CDS            AmpR: β-lactamase; bla; confers resistance to ampicillin, carbenicillin, and related antibiotics
   4089..4193    -  promoter       AmpR promoter: bla
   4288..4323    +  CDS            rop (fragment): Rop protein, which maintains plasmids at low copy number; rop
   4425..4476    +  misc_feature   bom (fragment): basis of mobility region from pBR322
   4539..2       +  promoter       SP6 promoter (across the origin): promoter for bacteriophage SP6 RNA polymerase
