[The description below was written by a language model from this plasmid's Addgene catalogue record and pLannotate feature annotations shown in this document.]
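Description:
pFA6a-G9-5FLAG-hphMX6 is a 4,555 bp empty-backbone plasmid from the pFA6a family. It is designed for C-terminal epitope tagging of genes at their chromosomal loci in the fission yeast Schizosaccharomyces pombe. Although it is catalogued as a yeast expression vector, the feature table shows no yeast replication origin and no promoter upstream of the tag. This fits its role as a source of a tagging cassette that is integrated into the genome, rather than as an episomal expression plasmid. In E. coli it is maintained through a high-copy ColE1/pUC-type origin and selected with ampicillin via the AmpR (β-lactamase) gene and its promoter. Short fragments annotated as lacI, rop and bom appear to be backbone remnants rather than functional elements. SP6 and T7 phage promoters flank the cassette region.

The functional module begins with the G9-5FLAG tag. The feature table annotates five tandem FLAG epitopes, while the G9 portion appears in the name and tag field but is not separately annotated; the name suggests a nine-glycine flexible linker between the target protein and the epitopes, although the record does not define it. The tag is followed by the S. cerevisiae ADH1 transcription terminator, which supplies a 3′ end for the tagged transcript. Next comes the hphMX6 marker, which confers hygromycin resistance for selecting yeast integrants. When the cassette is joined in frame to the 3′ end of a gene of interest, the protein is expressed from its native promoter as a 5FLAG fusion. Such a fusion can be used for anti-FLAG detection and purification, such as immunoblotting or immunoprecipitation. The hygromycin marker allows this tagging to be combined with other drug-resistance markers in the same strain.
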