Addgene plasmid #49185: pFA6a-G9-5FLAG-hphMX6
Purpose: (Empty Backbone) genomic G9-5FLAG epitope tagging in S. pombe
Depositing lab: Eishi Noguchi. Depositing organization: Drexel University. Publication: New vectors for epitope tagging and gene disruption in Schizosaccharomyces pombe. Gadaleta MC, Iwasaki O, Noguchi C, Noma K, Noguchi E. Biotechniques. 2013 Nov;55(5):257-63. doi: 10.2144/000114100. PubMed 24215641.
Backbone
  Vector backbone: PFA6a
  Vector type: Yeast Expression
  Selectable markers: Hygromycin
  Tag / fusion protein: G9-5FLAG (C terminal on backbone)
Growth in bacteria
  Bacterial resistance: Ampicillin, 100 μg/mL
  Growth temperature: 37°C
  Growth strain: DH5alpha
  Copy number: Unknown
Terms and licenses: Academic/Nonprofit Terms; Industry Terms: Not Available to Industry
How to cite: pFA6a-G9-5FLAG-hphMX6 was a gift from Eishi Noguchi (Addgene plasmid # 49185 ; http://n2t.net/addgene:49185 ; RRID:Addgene_49185)
