>Addgene plasmid #49185 | pFA6a-G9-5FLAG-hphMX6 | addgene partial sequence | sequence record 73890 | T7 5'-TAATACGACTCACTATAGGG-3'
GCGGCCGCATAGGCCACTAGTGGATCTGATATCATCGATGAATTCGAGCTCGTTTAAACTGGATGGCGGC
GTTAGTATCGAATCGACAGCAGTATAGCGACCAGCATTCACATACGATTGACGCATGATATTACTTTCTG
CGCACTTAACTTCGCATCTGGGCAGATGATGTCGAGGCGAAAAAAAATATAAATCACGCTAACATTTGAT
TAAAATAGAACAACTACAATATAAAAAAACTATACAAATGACAAGTTCTTGAAAACAAGAATCTTTTTAT
TGTCAGTACTGATTATTCCTTTGCCCTCGGACGAGTGCTGGGGCGTCGGTTTCCACTATCGGCGAGTACT
TCTACACAGCCATCGGTCCAGACGGCCGCGCTTCTGCGGGCGATTTGTGTACGCCCGACAGTCCCGGCTC
CGGATCGGACGATTGCGTCGCATCGACCCTGCGCCCAAGCTGCATCATCGAAATTGCCGTCAACCAAGCT
CTGATAGAGTTGGTCAAGACCAATGCGGAGCATATACGCCCGGAGCCGCGGCGATCCTGCAAGCTCCGGA
TGCCTCCGCTCGAAGTAGCGCGTCTGCTGCTCCATACAAGCCAACCACGGCCTCCAGAAGAAGATGTTGG
CGACCTCGTATTGGGAATCCCCGAACATCGCCTCGCTCCAGTCAATGACCGCTGTTATGCGGCCATTGTC
CGTCAGGACATTGTTGGAGCCGAAATCCGCGTGCACGAGGTGCCGGACTTCGGGGCAGTCCTCGGCCCAA
AGCATCAGCTCATCGAGAGCCTGCGCGACGGACGCACCGACGGTGTCGTCCATCACAGTTTGCCAGTGAT
ACACATGGGGATCAGCAATCGCGCATATGAAATCACGCCATGTAGTGTATTGACCGATTCCTTGCGGTCC
GAATGGGCCGAACCCGCTCGTCTGGCTAAGATCGGCCGCAGCGATCGCATCCATGGCCTCCGCGACCGGC
TGCAGA
