>Addgene plasmid #49185 | pFA6a-G9-5FLAG-hphMX6 | addgene partial sequence | sequence record 73893 | Sp6 5'-ATTTAGGTGACACTATAG-3'
CTTCGTACGCTGCAGGTCGACGGATCCCCGGGGGAGGTGGAGGTGGAGGTGGAGGTTTAATTAATCATAT
GGACTACAAGGACGACGATGACAAGGATTACAAAGATGACGACGATAAGCTTATGGACTACAAGGACGAC
GATGACAAGGATTACAAAGATGACGACGATAAGCTTATGGACTACAAGGACGACGATGACAAGCATATGG
GCGCGCCACTTCTAAATAAGCGAATTTCTTATGATTTATGATTTTTATTATTAAATAAGTTATAAAAAAA
ATAAGTGTATACAAATTTTAAAGTGACTCTTAGGTTTTAAAACGAAAATTCTTATTCTTGAGTAACTCTT
TCCTGTAGGTCAGGTTGCTTTCTCAGGTATAGTATGAGGTCGCTCTTATTGACCACACCTCTACCGGCAG
ATCCGCTAGGGATAACAGGGTAATATAGATCTGTTTAGCTTGCCTCGTCCCCGCCGGGTCACCCGGCCAG
CGACATGGAGGCCCAGAATACCCTCCTTGACAGTCTTGACGTGCGCAGCTCAGGGGCATGATGTGACTGT
CGCCCGTACATTTAGCCCATACATCCCCATGTATAATCATTTGCATCCATACATTTTGATGGCCGCACGG
CGCGAAGCAAAAATTACGGCTCCTCGCTGCGGACCTGCGAGCAGGGAAACGCTCCCCTCACAGACGCGTT
GAATTGTCCCCACGCCGCGCCCCTGTAGAGAAATATAAAAGGTTAGGATTTGCCACTGAGGTTCTTCTTT
CATATACTTCCTTTTAAAATCTTGCTAGGATACAGTTCTCACATCACATCCGAACATAAACAACCATGGG
TAAAAAGCCTGAACTCACCGCGACGTCTGTCGAGAAGTTTCTGATCGAAAAGTTCGACAGCGTCTCCGAC
CTGATGCGGCTCTCGGAGGGCGAAGAATCTCGTGCTTTCAGCTTCGATGTAGGAGGGCGTGGATATGTCC
TGCGGGTAAAT
